>Addgene plasmid #149155 | pGBW-m4046667 | depositor full sequence | sequence record 291608 | Full Sequence
GCGGCCGCCCCACACACCATAGCTTCAAAATGTTTCTACTCCTTTTTTACTCTTCCAGATTTTCTCGGAC
TCCGCGCATCGCCGTACCACTTCAAAACACCCAAGCACAGCATACTAAATTTCCCCTCTTTCTTCCTCTA
GGGTGTCGTTAATTACCCGTACTAAAGGTTTGGAAAAGAAAAAAGAGACCGCCTCGTTTCTTTTTCTTCG
TCGAAAAAGGCAATAAAAATTTTTATCACGTTTCTTTTTCTTGAAAATTTTTTTTTTTGATTTTTTTCTC
TTTCGATGACCTCCCATTGATATTTAAGTTAATAAACGGTCTTCAATTTCTCAAGTTTCAGTTTCATTTT
TCTTGTTCTATTACAACTTTTTTTACTTCTTGCTCATTAGAAAGAAAGCATAGCAATCTAATCTAAGTTT
TAATTACAAAATGATTGTTAATAATTGGTTGAAGCAGTTAATTAAAGTTACACTTGTGTTCCTTTTTGTT
GCTGCTATTTTCTATTTAATAACACCTGTTCATGTCATGTCTAAACATACTGACTTTTCAAGTGAAATCA
TAGGATACAAGGCTATTGATGGTGGTGTCACTCGTGACATAGCATCTACAGATACTTGTTTTGCTAACAA
ACATGCTGATTTTGACACATGGTTTAGCCAGCGTGGTGGTAGTTATACTAATGACAAAGCTTGCCCATTG
ATTGCTGCAGTCATAACAAGAGAAGTGGGTTTTGTCGTGCCTGGTTTGCCTGGCACGATATTACGCACAA
CTAATGGTGACTTTTTGCATTTCTTACCTAGAGTTTTTAGTGCAGTTGGTAACATCTGTTACACACCATC
AAAACTTATAGAGTACACTGACTTTGCAACATCAGCTTGTGTTTTGGCTGCTGAATGTACAATTTTTAAA
GATGCTTCTGGTAAGCCAGTACCATATTGTTATGATACCAATGTACTAGAAGGTTCTGTTGCTTATGAAA
GTTTACGCCCTGACACACGTTATGTGCTCATGGATGGCTCTATTATTCAATTTCCTAACACCTACCTTGA
AGGTTCTGTTAGAGTGGTAACAACTTTTGATTCTGAGTACTGTAGGCACGGCACTTGTGAAAGATCAGAA
GCTGGTGTTTGTGTATCTACTAGTGGTAGATGGGTACTTAACAATGATTATTACAGATCTTTACCAGGAG
TTTTCTGTGGTGTAGATGCTGTAAATTTACTTACTAATATGTTTACACCACTAATTCAACCTATTGGTGC
TTTGGACATATCAGCATCTATAGTAGCTGGTGGTATTGTAGCTATCGTAGTAACATGCCTTGCCTACTAT
TTTATGAGGTTTAGAAGAGCTTTTGGTGAATACAGTCATGTAGTTGCCTTTAATACTTTACTATTCCTTA
TGTCATTCACTGTACTCTGTTTAACACCAGTTTACTCATTCTTACCTGGTGTTTATTCTGTTATTTACTT
GTACTTGACATTTTATCTTACTAATGATGTTTCTTTTTTAGCACATATTCAGTGGATGGTTATGTTCACA
CCTTTAGTACCTTTCTGGATAACAATTGCTTATATCATTTGTATTTCCACAAAGCATTTCTATTGGTTCT
TTAGTAATTACCTAAAGAGACGTGTAGTCTTTAATGGTGTTTCCTTTAGTACTTTTGAAGAAGCTGCGCT
GTGCACCTTTTTGTTAAATAAAGAAATGTATCTAAAGTTGCGTAGTGATGTGCTATTACCTCTTACGCAA
TATAATAGATACTTAGCTCTTTATAATAAGTACAAGTATTTTAGTGGAGCAATGGATACAACTAGCTACA
GAGAAGCTGCTTGTTGTCATCTCGCAAAGGCTCTCAATGACTTCAGTAACTCAGGTTCTGATGTTCTTTA
CCAACCACCACAAACCTCTATCACCTCAGCTGTTTTGTAAACAGGCCCCTTTTCCTTTGTCGATATCATG
TAATTAGTTATGTCACGCTTACATTCACGCCCTCCTCCCACATCCGCTCTAACCGAAAAGGAAGGAGTTA
GACAACCTGAAGTCTAGGTCCCTATTTATTTTTTTTAATAGTTATGTTAGTATTAAGAACGTTATTTATA
TTTCAAATTTTTCTTTTTTTTCTGTACAAAGCGGCCGCCGAACCACTAGTGCACTGCAGTACACGGTTTC
CTTGAAATTTTTTTGATTCGGTAATCTCCGAACAGAAGGAAGAACGAAGGAAGGAGCACAGACTTAGATT
GGTATATATACGCATATGTAGTGTTGAAGAAACATGAAATTGCCCAGTATTCTTAACCCAACTGCACAGA
ACAAAAACGTGCAGGAAACGAAGATAAATCATGTCGAAAGCTACATATAAGGAACGTGCTGCTACTCATC
CTAGTCCTGTTGCTGCCAAGCTATTTAATATCATGCACGAAAAGCAAACAAACTTGTGTGCTTCATTGGA
TGTTCGTACCACCAAGGAATTACTGGAGTTAGTTGAAGCATTAGGTCCCAAAATTTGTTTACTAAAAACA
CATGTGGATATCTTGACTGATTTTTCCATGGAGGGCACAGTTAAGCCGCTAAAGGCATTATCCGCCAAGT
ACAATTTTTTACTCTTCGAGGACAGAAAATTTGCTGACATTGGTAATACAGTCAAATTGCAGTACTCTGC
GGGTGTATACAGAATAGCAGAATGGGCAGACATTACGAATGCACACGGTGTGGTGGGCCCAGGTATTGTT
AGCGGTTTGAAGCAGGCGGCAGAAGAAGTAACAAAGGAACCTAGAGGCCTTTTGATGTTAGCAGAATTGT
CATGCAAGGGCTCCCTATCTACTGGAGAATATACTAAGGGTACTGTTGACATTGCGAAGAGCGACAAAGA
TTTTGTTATCGGCTTTATTGCTCAAAGAGACATGGGTGGAAGAGATGAAGGTTACGATTGGTTGATTATG
ACACCCGGTGTGGGTTTAGATGACAAGGGAGATGCATTGGGTCAACAGTATAGAACCGTGGATGATGTGG
TTTCTACAGGATCTGACATTATTATTGTTGGAAGAGGACTATTTGCAAAGGGAAGGGATGCTAAGGTAGA
GGGTGAACGTTACAGAAAAGCAGGCTGGGAAGCATATTTGAGAAGATGCGGCCAGCAAAACTAAAAAACT
GTATTATAAGTAAATGCATGTATACTAAACTCACAAATTAGAGCTTCAATTTAATTATATCAGTTATTAC
CCGAGTAACGAAGCATCTGTGCTTCATTTTGTAGAACAAAAATGCAACGCGAGAGCGCTAATTTTTCAAA
CAAAGAATCTGAGCTGCATTTTTACAGAACAGAAATGCAACGCGAAAGCGCTATTTTACCAACGAAGAAT
CTGTGCTTCATTTTTGTAAAACAAAAATGCAACGCGAGAGCGCTAATTTTTCAAACAAAGAATCTGAGCT
GCATTTTTACAGAACAGAAATGCAACGCGAGAGCGCTATTTTACCAACAAAGAATCTATACTTCTTTTTT
GTTCTACAAAAATGCATCCCGAGAGCGCTATTTTTCTAACAAAGCATCTTAGATTACTTTTTTTCTCCTT
TGTGCGCTCTATAATGCAGTCTCTTGATAACTTTTTGCACTGTAGGTCCGTTAAGGTTAGAAGAAGGCTA
CTTTGGTGTCTATTTTCTCTTCCATAAAAAAAGCCTGACTCCACTTCCCGCGTTTACTGATTACTAGCGA
AGCTGCGGGTGCATTTTTTCAAGATAAAGGCATCCCCGATTATATTCTATACCGATGTGGATTGCGCATA
CTTTGTGAACAGAAAGTGATAGCGTTGATGATTCTTCATTGGTCAGAAAATTATGAACGGTTTCTTCTAT
TTTGTCTCTATATACTACGTATAGGAAATGTTTACATTTTCGTATTGTTTTCGATTCACTCTATGAATAG
TTCTTACTACAATTTTTTTGTCTAAAGAGTAATACTAGAGATAAACATAAAAAATGTAGAGGTCGAGTTT
AGATGCAAGTTCAAGGAGCGAAAGGTGGATGGGTAGGTTATATAGGGATATAGCACAGAGATATATAGCA
AAGAGATACTTTTGAGCAATGTTTGTGGAAGCGGTATTCGCAATATTTTAGTAGCTCGTTACAGTCCGGT
GCGTTTTTGGTTTTTTGAAAGTGCGTCATCAGAGCGCTTTTGGTTTTCAAAAGCGCTCTGAAGTTCCTAT
ACTTTCTAGCTAGAGAATAGGAACTTCCCGAGCGGCCGCGTGTTACAAGCTTGACTCCAGCGTAACTGGA
CTGCAATCAACTCACTGGCTCACCTTCACGGGTGGGCCTTTCTTCGGTAGAAAATCAAAGGATCTTCTTG
AGATCCTTTTTTTCTGCGCGTAATCTGCTGCTTGCAAACAAAAAAACCACCGCTACCAGCGGTGGTTTGT
TTGCCGGATCAAGAGCTACCAACTCTTTTTCCGAGGTAACTGGCTTCAGCAGAGCGCAGATACCAAATAC
TGTTCTTCTAGTGTAGCCGTAGTTAGGCCACCACTTCAAGAACTCTGTAGCACCGCCTACATACCTCGCT
CTGCTAATCCTGTTACCAGTGGCTGCTGCCAGTGGCGATAAGTCGTGTCTTACCGGGTTGGACTCAAGAC
GATAGTTACCGGATAAGGCGCAGCGGTCGGGCTGAACGGGGGGTTCGTGCACACAGCCCAGCTTGGAGCG
AACGACCTACACCGAACTGAGATACCTACAGCGTGAGCTATGAGAAAGCGCCACGCTTCCCGAAGGGAGA
AAGGCGGACAGGTATCCGGTAAGCGGCAGGGTCGGAACAGGAGAGCGCACGAGGGAGCTTCCAGGGGTAA
ACGCCTGGTATCTTTATAGTCCTGTCGGGTTTCGCCACCTCTGACTTGAGCATCGATTTTTGTGATGCTC
GTCAGGGGGGCGGAGCCTATGGAAAAACGCCAGCAACGCAGAAAGGCCCACCCGAAGGTGAGCCAGGTGA
TTACATTTGGGCCCTCATCAGAGGTTTTCACCGTCATCACCGAAACGCGCGAGGCAGCTGCGGTAAAGCT
CATCAGCGTGGTCGTGAAGCGATTCACAGATGTCTGCCTGTTCATCCGCGTCCAGCTCGTTGAGTTTCTC
CAGAAGCGTTAATGTCTGGCTTCTGATAAAGCGGGCCATGTTAAGGGCGGTTTTTTCCTGTTTGGTCACT
TACCAATGCTTAATCAGTGAGGCACCTATCTCAGCGATCTGTCTATTTCGTTCATCCATAGTTGCCTGAC
TCCCCGTCGTGTAGATAACTACGATGCGGGAGGGCTTACCATCTGGCCCCAGTGCTGCAATGATACCGCG
AGACCCACGCTCACCGGCTCCAGATTTATCAGCAATAAACCAGCCAGCCGGGAGGGCCGAGCGCAGAAGT
GATCCTGCAACTTTATCCGCCTCCATCCAGTCTATTAATTGTTGCCGGGAAGCTAGAGTAAGTAGTTCGC
CAGTTAATAGTTTGCGCAACGTTGTTGCCATTGCTACAGGCATCGTGGTGTCACGCTCGTCGTTTGGTAT
GGCTTCATTCAGCTCCGGTTCCCAACGATCAAGGCGAGTTACATGATCCCCCATGTTGTGCAAAAAAGCG
GTTAGCTCCTTCGGTCCTCCGATCGTTGCCAGAAGTAAGTTGGCCGCAGTGTTATCACTCATGGTTATGG
CAGCACTGCATAATTCTCTTACTGTCATGCCATCCGTGAGATGCTTTTCTGTGACTGGTGAGTACTCAAC
CAAGTCATTCTGAGAATAGTGTATGCGGCGACCGAGTTGCTCTTGCCCGGCGTCAATACGGGATAATACC
GCGCCACATAGCAGAACTTTAAAAGTGCTCATCATTGGAAAACGTTCTTCGGGGCGTAAACTCTCAAGGA
TCTTACCGCTGTTGAGATCCAGTTCGATGTAACCCACTCGTGCACCCAACTGATCTTCAGCATCTTTTAC
TTTCACCAGCGTTTCTGGGTGAGCAAAAACAGGAAGGCAAAATGCCGCAAAAAAGGGAATAAGGGCGACA
CGGAAATGTTGAATACTCATTTTAGCTTCCTTAGCTCCTGAAAATCTCGATAACTCAAAAAATACGCCCG
GTAGTGATCTTATTTCATTATGGTGAAAGTTGGAACCTCTTACGTGCCGATCAAGTCAAAAGCCTCCGGT
CGGAGGCTTTTGACTTTCTGCTATGGAGGTCAGGTATGATTTAAATGGTCAGTTAGA
Features (pLannotate 1.2.2; 13 found; start..end, strand, type, name):
     10..417     +  promoter       TEF1 promoter: S. cerevisiae TEF1; promoter for EF-1α
    434..1936    +  CDS            R1A_SARS2 (fragment): Experimental evidence at protein level: Swiss-Prot protein existence level 1. [Non-structural protein 10]: Plays a pivotal role in viral transcription by stimulating both nsp14 3'-5' exoribonuclease and nsp16 2'-O-methyltransferase activities. Therefore plays an essential role in viral mRNAs cap methylation. From Severe acute respiratory syndrome coronavirus 2 (2019-nCoV) (SARS-CoV-2).
   1956..2128    +  terminator     CYC1 terminator (fragment): S. cerevisiae CYC1; transcription terminator for CYC1
   2164..2340    +  promoter       URA3 promoter (fragment): S. cerevisiae URA3
   2341..3144    +  CDS            URA3: orotidine-5'-phosphate decarboxylase, required for uracil biosynthesis; S. cerevisiae URA3; yeast auxotrophic marker, counterselectable with 5-fluoroorotic acid (5-FOA)
   3227..4209    -  rep_origin     2μ ori: yeast 2μ plasmid origin of replication
   4287..4316    +  terminator     T3Te terminator: phage T3 early transcription terminator
   4338..4925    +  rep_origin     ori: high-copy-number ColE1/pMB1/pBR322/pUC origin of replication
   4937..4964    -  terminator     T7Te terminator: phage T7 early transcription terminator
   4988..5179    -  CDS            rop: Rop protein, which maintains plasmids at low copy number; rop
   5180..6040    -  CDS            AmpR: β-lactamase; bla; confers resistance to ampicillin, carbenicillin, and related antibiotics
   6041..6143    -  promoter       cat promoter: promoter of the E. coli cat gene encoding chloramphenicol acetyltransferase
   6144..6175    -  terminator     tonB terminator: bidirectional E. coli tonB-P14 transcription terminator
