[The description below was written by a language model from this plasmid's Addgene catalogue record and pLannotate feature annotations shown in this document.]
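Description:
pGBW-m4046667 is an episomal yeast expression plasmid for producing the SARS-CoV-2 non-structural protein 4 (nsp4) in Saccharomyces cerevisiae. It is a shuttle vector. In yeast it replicates from the 2μ origin, which supports multicopy maintenance, and is selected through the URA3 auxotrophic marker under its own promoter; URA3 also allows counterselection with 5-fluoroorotic acid. In E. coli it is propagated from a ColE1/pUC-type origin and selected with ampicillin through a β-lactamase gene that the annotation places downstream of a cat promoter. The bacterial module is insulated by short phage T3 and T7 early terminators and a tonB terminator. A short rop-like segment is annotated next to AmpR, although the catalogue lists the plasmid as high copy.

The expression cassette consists of the constitutive S. cerevisiae TEF1 promoter, the roughly 1.5 kb nsp4 coding sequence, and a CYC1 terminator fragment. The insert is recorded as wild type and was made by gene synthesis. It corresponds to the nsp4 portion of the ORF1ab replicase polyprotein. The automated annotation identifies it only as a fragment of the pp1a polyprotein, and the accompanying functional text about nsp10 is generic to that database entry rather than a description of this insert. No epitope tags or reporters are annotated. The listing of both budding yeast and the virus under species may reflect adaptation of the sequence for yeast, but the record does not state this.

The plasmid is suited to constitutive expression of nsp4 in yeast, though the record gives no more specific application. The depositor notes that the sequencing used for quality control may not cover the entire plasmid.
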