Addgene plasmid #149155: pGBW-m4046667
Purpose: Yeast Expression plasmid for SARS-CoV-2 nsp4
Depositing lab: Ginkgo Bioworks & Benjie Chen. Depositing organization: Ginkgo Bioworks.
Backbone
  Vector backbone: AmpR; 2u URA3
  Backbone size w/o insert (bp): 4078
  Vector type: Yeast Expression
  Selectable markers: URA3
Growth in bacteria
  Bacterial resistance: Ampicillin, 100 μg/mL
  Growth temperature: 37°C
  Growth strain: DH5alpha
  Copy number: High Copy
Gene/Insert
  Gene/Insert name: SARS-CoV-2 nsp4
  Species: S. cerevisiae (budding yeast); Severe acute respiratory syndrome coronavirus 2
  Insert size (bp): 1493
  Mutation: wt
  Entrez Gene: ORF1ab (a.k.a. GU280_gp01)
  Promoter: pTEF1
  Cloning method: Unknown
Resource information
  A portion of this plasmid was derived from a plasmid made by: GinkgoBioworks
Depositor comments: NCBI Reference Sequence: YP_009725300.1. Created by gene synthesis with Not1 site. NGS used for QC was performed by Ginkgo and may not fully cover the entire plasmid.
How to cite: pGBW-m4046667 was a gift from Ginkgo Bioworks & Benjie Chen (Addgene plasmid # 149155 ; http://n2t.net/addgene:149155 ; RRID:Addgene_149155)
