>Addgene plasmid #149155 | pGBW-m4046667 | addgene partial sequence | sequence record 298222 | Ginkgo NGS Result
GCGGCCGCCCCACACACCATAGCTTCAAAATGTTTCTACTCCTTTTTTACTCTTCCAGATTTTCTCGGAC
TCCGCGCATCGCCGTACCACTTCAAAACACCCAAGCACAGCATACTAAATTTCCCCTCTTTCTTCCTCTA
GGGTGTCGTTAATTACCCGTACTAAAGGTTTGGAAAAGAAAAAAGAGACCGCCTCGTTTCTTTTTCTTCG
TCGAAAAAGGCAATAAAAATTTTTATCACGTTTCTTTTTCTTGAAAATTTTTTTTTTNGATTTTTTTCTC
TTTCGATGACCTCCCATTGATATTTAAGTTAATAAACGGTCTTCAATTTCTCAAGTTTCAGTTTCATTTT
TCTTGTTCTATTACAACTTTTTTTACGAAAGAAAGCATAGCAATCTAATCTAAGTTTTAATTACAAAATG
ATTGTTAATAATTGGTTGAAGCAGTTAATTAAAGTTACACTTGTGTTCCTTTTTGTTGCTGCTATTTTCT
ATTTAATAACACCTGTTCATGTCATGTCTAAACATACTGACTTTTCAAGTGAAATCATAGGATACAAGGC
TATTGATGGTGGTGTCACTCGTGACATAGCATCTACAGATACTTGTTTTGCTAACAAACATGCTGATTTT
GACACATGGTTTAGCCAGCGTGGTGGTAGTTATACTAATGACAAAGCTTGCCCATTGATTGCTGCAGTCA
TAACAAGAGAAGTGGGTTTTGTCGTGCCTGGTTTGCCTGGCACGATATTACGCACAACTAATGGTGACTT
TTTGCATTTCTTACCTAGAGTTTTTAGTGCAGTTGGTAACATCTGTTACACACCATCAAAACTTATAGAG
TACACTGACTTTGCAACATCAGCTTGTGTTTTGGCTGCTGAATGTACAATTTTTAAAGATGCTTCTGGTA
AGCCAGTACCATATTGTTATGATACCAATGTACTAGAAGGTTCTGTTGCTTATGAAAGTTTACGCCCTGA
CACACGTTATGTGCTCATGGATGGCTCTATTATTCAATTTCCTAACACCTACCTTGAAGGTTCTGTTAGA
GTGGTAACAACTTTTGATTCTGAGTACTGTAGGCACGGCACTTGTGAAAGATCAGAAGCTGGTGTTTGTG
TATCTACTAGTGGTAGATGGGTACTTAACAATGATTATTACAGATCTTTACCAGGAGTTTTCTGTGGTGT
AGATGCTGTAAATTTACTTACTAATATGTTTACACCACTAATTCAACCTATTGGTGCTTTGGACATATCA
GCATCTATAGTAGCTGGTGGTATTGTAGCTATCGTAGTAACATGCCTTGCCTACTATTTTATGAGGTTTA
GAAGAGCTTTTGGTGAATACAGTCATGTAGTTGCCTTTAATACTTTACTATTCCTTATGTCATTCACTGT
ACTCTGTTTAACACCAGTTTACTCATTCTTACCTGGTGTTTATTCTGTTATTTACTTGTACTTGACATTT
TATCTTACTAATGATGTTTCTTTTTTAGCACATATTCAGTGGATGGTTATGTTCACACCTTTAGTACCTT
TCTGGATAACAATTGCTTATATCATTTGTATTTCCACAAAGCATTTCTATTGGTTCTTTAGTAATTACCT
AAAGAGACGTGTAGTCTTTAATGGTGTTTCCTTTAGTACTTTTGAAGAAGCTGCGCTGTGCACCTTTTTG
TTAAATAAAGAAATGTATCTAAAGTTGCGTAGTGATGTGCTATTACCTCTTACGCAATATAATAGATACT
TAGCTCTTTATAATAAGTACAAGTATTTTAGTGGAGCAATGGATACAACTAGCTACAGAGAAGCTGCTTG
TTGTCATCTCGCAAAGGCTCTCAATGACTTCAGTAACTCAGGTTCTGATGTTCTTTACCAACCACCACAA
ACCTCTATCACCTCAGCTGTTTTGTAAACAGGCCCCTTTTCCTTTGTCGATATCATGTAATTAGTTATGT
CACGCTTACATTCACGCCCTCCTCCCACATCCGCTCTAACCGAAAAGGAAGGAGTTAGACAACCTGAAGT
CTAGGTCCCTATTTATTTTTTTTAATAGTTATGTTAGTATTAAGAACGTTATTTATATTTCAAATTTTTC
TTTTTTTTCTGTACAAAGCGGCCGCCGAACCACTAGTGCACTGCAGTACACGGTTTCCTTGAAATTTTTT
TGATTCGGTAATCTCCGAACAGAAGGAAGAACGAAGGAAGGAGCACAGACTTAGATTGGTATATATACGC
ATATGTAGTGTTGAAGAAACATGAAATTGCCCAGTATTCTTAACCCAACTGCACAGAACAAAAACGTGCA
GGAAACGAAGATAAATCATGTCGAAAGCTACATATAAGGAACGTGCTGCTACTCATCCTAGTCCTGTTGC
TGCCAAGCTATTTAATATCATGCACGAAAAGCAAACAAACTTGTGTGCTTCATTGGATGTTCGTACCACC
AAGGAATTACTGGAGTTAGTTGAAGCATTAGGTCCCAAAATTTGTTTACTAAAAACACATGTGGATATCT
TGACTGATTTTTCCATGGAGGGCACAGTTAAGCCGCTAAAGGCATTATCCGCCAAGTACAATTTTTTACT
CTTCGAGGACAGAAAATTTGCTGACATTGGTAATACAGTCAAATTGCAGTACTCTGCGGGTGTATACAGA
ATAGCAGAATGGGCAGACATTACGAATGCACACGGTGTGGTGGGCCCAGGTATTGTTAGCGGTTTGAAGC
AGGCGGCAGAAGAAGTAACAAAGGAACCTAGAGGCCTTTTGATGTTAGCAGAATTGTCATGCAAGGGCTC
CCTATCTACTGGAGAATATACTAAGGGTACTGTTGACATTGCGAAGAGCGACAAAGATTTTGTTATCGGC
TTTATTGCTCAAAGAGACATGGGTGGAAGAGATGAAGGTTACGATTGGTTGATTATGACACCCGGTGTGG
GTTTAGATGACAAGGGAGATGCATTGGGTCAACAGTATAGAACCGTGGATGATGTGGTTTCTACAGGATC
TGACATTATTATTGTTGGAAGAGGACTATTTGCAAAGGGAAGGGATGCTAAGGTAGAGGGTGAACGTTAC
AGAAAAGCAGGCTGGGAAGCATATTTGAGAAGATGCGGCCAGCAAAACTAAAAAACTGTATTATAAGTAA
ATGCATGTATACTAAACTCACAAATTAGAGCTTCAATTTAATTATATCAGTTATTACCCGAGTAACGAAG
CATCTGTGCTTCATTTTGTAGAACAAAAATGCAACGCGAGAGCGCTAATTTTTCAAACAAAGAATCTGAG
CTNNNNNNTTACAGAACAGAAATGCAACGCGAAAGCGCTATTTTACCAACGAAGAATCTGTGCTTCATTT
TTGTAAAACAAAAATGCAACGCGAGAGCGCTAATTTTTCAAACAAAGAATCTGAGCTGCATTTTTACAGA
ACAGAAATGCAACGCGAGAGCGCTATTTTACCAACAAAGAATCTATACTTCTTTTTTGTTCTACAAAAAT
GCATCCCGAGAGCGCTATTTTTCTAACAAAGCATCTTAGATTACTTTTTTTCTCCTTTGTGCGCTCTATA
ATGCAGTCTCTTGATAACTTTTTGCACTGTAGGTCCGTTAAGGTTAGAAGAAGGCTACTTTGGTGTCTAT
TTTCTCTTCCATAAAAAAAGCCTGACTCCACTTCCCGCGTTTACTGATTACTAGCGAAGCTGCGGGTGCA
TTTTTTCAAGATAAAGGCATCCCCGATTATATTCTATACCGATGTGGATTGCGCATACTTTGTGAACAGA
AAGTGATAGCGTTGATGATTCTTCATTGGTCAGAAAATTATGAACGGTTTCTTCTATTTTGTCTCTATAT
ACTACGTATAGGAAATGTTTACATTTTCGTATTGTTTTCGATTCACTCTATGAATAGTTCTTACTACAAT
TTTTTTGTCTAAAGAGTAATACTAGAGATAAACATAAAAAATGTAGAGGTCGAGTTTAGATGCAAGTTCA
AGGAGCGAAAGGTGGATGGGTAGGTTATATAGGGATATAGCACAGAGATATATAGCAAAGAGATACTTTT
GAGCAATGTTTGTGGAAGCGGTATTCGCAATATTTTAGTAGCTCGTTACAGTCCGGTGCGTTTTTGGTTT
TTTGAAAGTGCGTCATCAGAGCGCTTTTGGTTTTCAAAAGCGCTCTGAAGTTCCTATACTTTCTAGCTAG
AGAATAGGAACTTCCCGAGCGGCCGCGTGTTACAAGCTTGACTCCAGCGTAACTGGACTGCAATCAACTC
ACTGGCTCACCTTCACGGGTGGGCCTTTCTTCGGTAGAAAATCAAAGGATCTTCTTGAGATCCTTTTTTT
CTGCGCGTAATCTGCTGCTTGCAAACAAAAAAACCACCGCTACCAGCGGTGGTTTGTTTGCCGGATCAAG
AGCTACCAACTCTTTTTCCGAGGTAACTGGCTTCAGCAGAGCGCAGATACCAAATACTGTTCTTCTAGTG
TAGCCGTAGTTAGGCCACCACTTCAAGAACTCTGTAGCACCGCCTACATACCTCGCTCTGCTAATCCTGT
TACCAGTGGCTGCTGCCAGTGGCGATAAGTCGTGTCTTACCGGGTTGGACTCAAGACGATAGTTACCGGA
TAAGGCGCAGCGGTCGGGCTGAACGGGGGGTTCGTGCACACAGCCCAGCTTGGAGCGAACGACCTACACC
GAACTGAGATACCTACAGCGTGAGCTATGAGAAAGCGCCACGCTTCCCGAAGGGAGAAAGGCGGACAGGT
ATCCGGTAAGCGGCAGGGTCGGAACAGGAGAGCGCACGAGGGAGCTTCCAGGGGTAAACGCCTGGTATCT
TTATAGTCCTGTCGGGTTTCGCCACCTCTGACTTGAGCATCGATTTTTGTGATGCTCGTCAGGGGGGCGG
AGCCTATGGAAAAACGCCAGCAACGCAGAAAGGCCCACCCGAAGGTGAGCCAGGTGATTACATTTGGGCC
CTCATCAGAGGTTTTCACCGTCATCACCGAAACGCGCGAGGCAGCTGCGGTAAAGCTCATCAGCGTGGTC
GTGAAGCGATTCACAGATGTCTGCCTGTTCATCCGCGTCCAGCTCGTTGAGTTTCTCCAGAAGCGTTAAT
GTCTGGCTTCTGATAAAGCGGGCCATGTTAAGGGCGGTTTTTTCCTGTTTGGTCACTTACCAATGCTTAA
TCAGTGAGGCACCTATCTCAGCGATCTGTCTATTTCGTTCATCCATAGTTGCCTGACTCCCCGTCGTGTA
GATAACTACGATGCGGGAGGGCTTACCATCTGGCCCCAGTGCTGCAATGATACCGCGAGACCCACGCTCA
CCGGCTCCAGATTTATCAGCAATAAACCAGCCAGCCGGGAGGGCCGAGCGCAGAAGTGATCCTGCAACTT
TATCCGCCTCCATCCAGTCTATTAATTGTTGCCGGGAAGCTAGAGTAAGTAGTTCGCCAGTTAATAGTTT
GCGCAACGTTGTTGCCATTGCTACAGGCATCGTGGTGTCACGCTCGTCGTTTGGTATGGCTTCATTCAGC
TCCGGTTCCCAACGATCAAGGCGAGTTACATGATCCCCCATGTTGTGCAAAAAAGCGGTTAGCTCCTTCG
GTCCTCCGATCGTTGCCAGAAGTAAGTTGGCCGCAGTGTTATCACTCATGGTTATGGCAGCACTGCATAA
TTCTCTTACTGTCATGCCATCCGTGAGATGCTTTTCTGTGACTGGTGAGTACTCAACCAAGTCATTCTGA
GAATAGTGTATGCGGCGACCGAGTTGCTCTTGCCCGGCGTCAATACGGGATAATACCGCGCCACATAGCA
GAACTTTAAAAGTGCTCATCATTGGAAAACGTTCTTCGGGGCGTAAACTCTCAAGGATCTTACCGCTGTT
GAGATCCAGTTCGATGTAACCCACTCGTGCACCCAACTGATCTTCAGCATCTTTTACTTTCACCAGCGTT
TCTGGGTGAGCAAAAACAGGAAGGCAAAATGCCGCAAAAAAGGGAATAAGGGCGACACGGAAATGTTGAA
TACTCATTTTAGCTTCCTTAGCTCCTGAAAATCTCGATAACTCAAAAAATACGCCCGGTAGTGATCTTAT
TTCATTATGGTGAAAGTTGGAACCTCTTACGTGCCGATCAAGTCAAAAGCCTCCGGTCGGAGGCTTTTGA
CTTTCTGCTATGGAGGTCAGGTATGATTTAAATGGTCAGTTAGA
